>Addgene plasmid #64293 | pJexpress414_OmpA171_H1248 | addgene partial sequence | sequence record 114064 | T7 5'-TAATACGACTCACTATAGGG-3'
TAGGAGATAAAACATATGAAAAAGACCGCAATCGCCATCGCAGTGGCACTGGCTGGTTTCGCTACCGTAG
CGCAGGCCGCGCCGAACGACAACACCTGGTATACTGGTGCTAAACTGGGCTGGTCCCAGTACCACGACAC
TGGTTTCATCAATAATAATGGCCCGACCCACGAGAACCAGCTGGGCGCTGGTGCTTTTGGTGGTTACCAG
GTGAACCCGTACGTTGGCCTGGAGCTGGGCGTTGACGTTCTCGGTCGTATGCCGTACAAAGGCAGCGTTG
AAAACGGTGCATACAAGGCTCAGGGCGTTCAACTGACCGCTAAACTGGGTTACCCGATCACCGACGACGT
TGACGTGTACCTGCGTCTGGGCATCATGGTATGGCGTGCAGATACTAAATCCAACGTTTATGGTAAAAAC
CACGATACCGGCGTTTCTTTCGTCATGGCGCTGGGTAGCGAACATGCGATCACTCCGGAGATCGCTATGC
GTCTGGAAACGCAACACACCAACAACATCGGTGACTACCCATACGATGTTCCAGATTACGCGACTCGTCC
GGATAACGGCATGCTGAGCCTGGGTGTTTCCTACCGTTTCGGTTGTTGCCCTGGTTGCTGTCACCATCAC
CACCATCACTAAAAGCTTCCCCCTAGCATAACCCCTTGGGGCCTCTAAACGGGTCTTGAGGGGTTTTTTG
CCCCTGAGACGCGTCAATCGAGTTCGTACCTAAGGGCGACACCCCATAATTAGCCCGGGCGAAAGGCCCA
GTCTTTCGACTGAGCCTTTCGTTTTATTTGATGCCTGGCAGTTCCCTACTCTCGCATGGGGAGTCCCCAC
ACTACCATCGGCG
