[The description below was written by a language model from this plasmid's Addgene catalogue record.]
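Description:
pJexpress414_OmpA171_H1248 is a bacterial expression plasmid built on the commercial pJexpress414 backbone (about 4 kb without insert), a high-copy vector selected with ampicillin. It carries a 642 bp synthetic insert, OmpA_H1248, placed under a T7 promoter, so expression depends on a host that supplies T7 RNA polymerase. The record does not give a feature table, and the origin of replication, any repressor or operator elements, and the cloning method are not stated.

The insert encodes a variant of the transmembrane beta-barrel domain of the outer membrane protein OmpA (the "171" in the name presumably refers to this truncated domain, although the record does not say so). It comes from a project that computationally redesigned the lipid-facing surface of the barrel. This construct is a hybrid in which strands 1, 2, 4 and 8 retain the wild-type sequence while the remaining strands carry the redesigned residues. Such hybrids allow the effects of the redesign to be attributed to particular strands.

The protein ends with a C-terminal FlAsH tag, a tetracysteine motif that binds biarsenical fluorescent dyes for labelling, followed by a 6xHis tag for metal-affinity purification or detection. The depositor's protein sequence also appears to include an N-terminal signal peptide for export and an internal HA-type epitope near the C-terminal end of the barrel, although neither is listed among the catalogued tags. The plasmid is suited to expressing this hybrid in E. coli to compare its expression, membrane insertion and folding with wild-type and fully redesigned OmpA.
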