Addgene plasmid #64293: pJexpress414_OmpA171_H1248
Purpose: OmpA redesign hybrid with wild-type strands 1248
Depositing lab: Timothy Whitehead. Depositing organization: Michigan State University. Publication: Computational redesign of the lipid-facing surface of the outer membrane protein OmpA. Stapleton JA, Whitehead TA, Nanda V. Proc Natl Acad Sci U S A. 2015 Jul 21. pii: 201501836. 10.1073/pnas.1501836112 PubMed 26199411.
Backbone
  Vector backbone: pJexpress414
  Backbone manufacturer: DNA2.0
  Backbone size w/o insert (bp): 4000
  Vector type: Bacterial Expression, Synthetic Biology
Growth in bacteria
  Bacterial resistance: Ampicillin, 100 μg/mL
  Growth temperature: 37°C
  Growth strain: XL1 Blue
  Copy number: High Copy
Gene/Insert
  Gene/Insert name: OmpA_H1248
  Species: Synthetic
  Insert size (bp): 642
  Promoter: T7
  Tag / fusion protein: FlAsH (C terminal on insert); 6His (C terminal on insert)
  Cloning method: Unknown
  Sequencing primers: 5′ pTF 5′-CTCGAAAATAATAAAGGGAAAATCAG-3′; 3′ pTR 5′-TGGTAGTGTGGGGACTC-3′
Terms and licenses: Academic/Nonprofit Terms; Industry Terms: Not Available to Industry
Depositor comments: Amino acid sequence: mkktaiaiavalagfatvaqaapndntWyTgAkLgWsqyhdtgfinnngpthenqLgAgAfGgYqVnpyVgLeLgVdVlgrmpykgsvengaykaqgVqLtAkLgYpitddVdVyLrLgImVwradtksnvygknhdtgvsFvMaLgSeHaItpeIaMrLeTqHtnnigdYPYDVPDYAtrpdnGmLsLgVsYrfgCCPGCCHHHHHH
How to cite: pJexpress414_OmpA171_H1248 was a gift from Timothy Whitehead (Addgene plasmid # 64293 ; http://n2t.net/addgene:64293 ; RRID:Addgene_64293)
